>Addgene plasmid #76602 | DGUOK gRNA (BRDN0001147023) | addgene full sequence | sequence record 186150 | Addgene Assembled Sequence
CCCGGGTGCAAAGATGGATAAAGTTTTAAACAGAGAGGAATCTTTGCAGCTAATGGACCTTCTAGGTCTT
GAAAGGAGTGGGAATTGGCTCCGGTGCCCGTCAGTGGGCAGAGCGCACATCGCCCACAGTCCCCGAGAAG
TTGGGGGGAGGGGTCGGCAATTGATCCGGTGCCTAGAGAAGGTGGCGCGGGGTAAACTGGGAAAGTGATG
TCGTGTACTGGCTCCGCCTTTTTCCCGAGGGTGGGGGAGAACCGTATATAAGTGCAGTAGTCGCCGTGAA
CGTTCTTTTTCGCAACGGGTTTGCCGCCAGAACACAGGTAAGTGCCGTGTGTGGTTCCCGCGGGCCTGGC
CTCTTTACGGGTTATGGCCCTTGCGTGCCTTGAATTACTTCCACCTGGCTGCAGTACGTGATTCTTGATC
CCGAGCTTCGGGTTGGAAGTGGGTGGGAGAGTTCGAGGCCTTGCGCTTAAGGAGCCCCTTCGCCTCGTGC
TTGAGTTGAGGCCTGGCCTGGGCGCTGGGGCCGCCGCGTGCGAATCTGGTGGCACCTTCGCGCCTGTCTC
GCTGCTTTCGATAAGTCTCTAGCCATTTAAAATTTTTGATGACCTGCTGCGACGCTTTTTTTCTGGCAAG
ATAGTCTTGTAAATGCGGGCCAAGATCTGCACACTGGTATTTCGGTTTTTGGGGCCGCGGGCGGCGACGG
GGCCCGTGCGTCCCAGCGCACATGTTCGGCGAGGCGGGGCCTGCGAGCGCGGCCACCGAGAATCGGACGG
GGGTAGTCTCAAGCTGGCCGGCCTGCTCTGGTGCCTGGCCTCGCGCCGCCGTGTATCGCCCCGCCCTGGG
CGGCAAGGCTGGCCCGGTCGGCACCAGTTGCGTGAGCGGAAAGATGGCCGCTTCCCGGCCCTGCTGCAGG
GAGCTCAAAATGGAGGACGCGGCGCTCGGGAGAGCGGGCGGGTGAGTCACCCACACAAAGGAAAAGGGCC
TTTCCGTCCTCAGCCGTCGCTTCATGTGACTCCACGGAGTACCGGGCGCCGTCCAGGCACCTCGATTAGT
TCTCGAGCTTTTGGAGTACGTCGTCTTTAGGTTGGGGGGAGGGGTTTTATGCGATGGAGTTTCCCCACAC
TGAGTGGGTGGAGACTGAAGTTAGGCCAGCTTGGCACTTGATGTAATTCTCCTTGGAATTTGCCCTTTTT
GAGTTTGGATCTTGGTTCATTCTCAAGCCTCAGACAGTGGTTCAAAGTTTTTTTCTTCCATTTCAGGTGT
CGTGACGTACGGCCACCATGACCGAGTACAAGCCCACGGTGCGCCTCGCCACCCGCGACGACGTCCCCAG
GGCCGTACGCACCCTCGCCGCCGCGTTCGCCGACTACCCCGCCACGCGCCACACCGTCGATCCGGACCGC
CACATCGAGCGGGTCACCGAGCTGCAAGAACTCTTCCTCACGCGCGTCGGGCTCGACATCGGCAAGGTGT
GGGTCGCGGACGACGGCGCCGCCGTGGCGGTCTGGACCACGCCGGAGAGCGTCGAAGCGGGGGCGGTGTT
CGCCGAGATCGGCCCGCGCATGGCCGAGTTGAGCGGTTCCCGGCTGGCCGCGCAGCAACAGATGGAAGGC
CTCCTGGCGCCGCACCGGCCCAAGGAGCCCGCGTGGTTCCTGGCCACCGTCGGAGTCTCGCCCGACCACC
AGGGCAAGGGTCTGGGCAGCGCCGTCGTGCTCCCCGGAGTGGAGGCGGCCGAGCGCGCCGGGGTGCCCGC
CTTCCTGGAGACCTCCGCGCCCCGCAACCTCCCCTTCTACGAGCGGCTCGGCTTCACCGTCACCGCCGAC
GTCGAGGTGCCCGAAGGACCGCGCACCTGGTGCATGACCCGCAAGCCCGGTGCCTGAACGCGTTAAGTCG
ACAATCAACCTCTGGATTACAAAATTTGTGAAAGATTGACTGGTATTCTTAACTATGTTGCTCCTTTTAC
GCTATGTGGATACGCTGCTTTAATGCCTTTGTATCATGCTATTGCTTCCCGTATGGCTTTCATTTTCTCC
TCCTTGTATAAATCCTGGTTGCTGTCTCTTTATGAGGAGTTGTGGCCCGTTGTCAGGCAACGTGGCGTGG
TGTGCACTGTGTTTGCTGACGCAACCCCCACTGGTTGGGGCATTGCCACCACCTGTCAGCTCCTTTCCGG
GACTTTCGCTTTCCCCCTCCCTATTGCCACGGCGGAACTCATCGCCGCCTGCCTTGCCCGCTGCTGGACA
GGGGCTCGGCTGTTGGGCACTGACAATTCCGTGGTGTTGTCGGGGAAATCATCGTCCTTTCCTTGGCTGC
TCGCCTGTGTTGCCACCTGGATTCTGCGCGGGACGTCCTTCTGCTACGTCCCTTCGGCCCTCAATCCAGC
GGACCTTCCTTCCCGCGGCCTGCTGCCGGCTCTGCGGCCTCTTCCGCGTCTTCGCCTTCGCCCTCAGACG
AGTCGGATCTCCCTTTGGGCCGCCTCCCCGCGTCGACTTTAAGACCAATGACTTACAAGGCAGCTGTAGA
TCTTAGCCACTTTTTAAAAGAAAAGGGGGGACTGGAAGGGCTAATTCACTCCCAACGAAGACAAGATCTG
CTTTTTGCTTGTACTGGGTCTCTCTGGTTAGACCAGATCTGAGCCTGGGAGCTCTCTGGCTAACTAGGGA
ACCCACTGCTTAAGCCTCAATAAAGCTTGCCTTGAGTGCTTCAAGTAGTGTGTGCCCGTCTGTTGTGTGA
CTCTGGTAACTAGAGATCCCTCAGACCCTTTTAGTCAGTGTGGAAAATCTCTAGCAGTACGTATAGTAGT
TCATGTCATCTTATTATTCAGTATTTATAACTTGCAAAGAAATGAATATCAGAGAGTGAGAGGAACTTGT
TTATTGCAGCTTATAATGGTTACAAATAAAGCAATAGCATCACAAATTTCACAAATAAAGCATTTTTTTC
ACTGCATTCTAGTTGTGGTTTGTCCAAACTCATCAATGTATCTTATCATGTCTGGCTCTAGCTATCCCGC
CCCTAACTCCGCCCATCCCGCCCCTAACTCCGCCCAGTTCCGCCCATTCTCCGCCCCATGGCTGACTAAT
TTTTTTTATTTATGCAGAGGCCGAGGCCGCCTCGGCCTCTGAGCTATTCCAGAAGTAGTGAGGAGGCTTT
TTTGGAGGCCTAGGGACGTACCCAATTCGCCCTATAGTGAGTCGTATTACGCGCGCTCACTGGCCGTCGT
TTTACAACGTCGTGACTGGGAAAACCCTGGCGTTACCCAACTTAATCGCCTTGCAGCACATCCCCCTTTC
GCCAGCTGGCGTAATAGCGAAGAGGCCCGCACCGATCGCCCTTCCCAACAGTTGCGCAGCCTGAATGGCG
AATGGG
[124 nt withheld, positions 3367-3490]
C
[91 nt withheld, positions 3492-3582]
A
[49 nt withheld, positions 3584-3632]
CCTTTGACGTTGGAGTCCACGTTCTTT
[37 nt withheld, positions 3660-3696]
ACCCTATCTCGGTCTATTCTTTTGATTTATAAGGGATTTTGCCGATTTCGGCCTATTGGTTAAAAAATGA
GCTGATTTAACAAAAATTTAACGCGAATTTTAACAAAATATTAACGCTTACAATTTAGGTGGCACTTTTC
GGGGAAATGTGCGCGGAACCCCTATTTGTTTATTTTTCTAAATACATTCAAATATGTATCCGCTCATGAG
ACAATAACCCTGATAAATGCTTCAATAATATTGAAAAAGGAAGAGTATGAGTATTCAACATTTCCGTGTC
GCCCTTATTCCCTTTTTTGCGGCATTTTGCCTTCCTGTTTTTGCTCACCCAGAAACGCTGGTGAAAGTAA
AAGATGCTGAAGATCAGTTGGGTGCACGAGTGGGTTACATCGAACTGGATCTCAACAGCGGTAAGATCCT
TGAGAGTTTTCGCCCCGAAGAACGTTTTCCAATGATGAGCACTTTTAAAGTTCTGCTATGTGGCGCGGTA
TTATCCCGTATTGACGCCGGGCAAGAGCAACTCGGTCGCCGCATACACTATTCTCAGAATGACTTGGTTG
AGTACTCACCAGTCACAGAAAAGCATCTTACGGATGGCATGACAGTAAGAGAATTATGCAGTGCTGCCAT
AACCATGAGTGATAACACTGCGGCCAACTTACTTCTGACAACGATCGGAGGACCGAAGGAGCTAACCGCT
TTTTTGCACAACATGGGGGATCATGTAACTCGCCTTGATCGTTGGGAACCGGAGCTGAATGAAGCCATAC
CAAACGACGAGCGTGACACCACGATGCCTGTAGCAATGGCAACAACGTTGCGCAAACTATTAACTGGCGA
ACTACTTACTCTAGCTTCCCGGCAACAATTAATAGACTGGATGGAGGCGGATAAAGTTGCAGGACCACTT
CTGCGCTCGGCCCTTCCGGCTGGCTGGTTTATTGCTGATAAATCTGGAGCCGGTGAGCGTGGGTCTCGCG
GTATCATTGCAGCACTGGGGCCAGATGGTAAGCCCTCCCGTATCGTAGTTATCTACACGACGGGGAGTCA
GGCAACTATGGATGAACGAAATAGACAGATCGCTGAGATAGGTGCCTCACTGATTAAGCATTGGTAACTG
TCAGACCAAGTTTACTCATATATACTTTAGATTGATTTAAAACTTCATTTTTAATTTAAAAGGATCTAGG
TGAAGATCCTTTTTGATAATCTCATGACCAAAATCCCTTAACGTGAGTTTTCGTTCCACTGAGCGTCAGA
CCCCGTAGAAAAGATCAAAGGATCTTCTTGAGATCCTTTTTTTCTGCGCGTAATCTGCTGCTTGCAAACA
AAAAAACCACCGCTACCAGCGGTGGTTTGTTTGCCGGATCAAGAGCTACCAACTCTTTTTCCGAAGGTAA
CTGGCTTCAGCAGAGCGCAGATACCAAATACTGTTCTTCTAGTGTAGCCGTAGTTAGGCCACCACTTCAA
GAACTCTGTAGCACCGCCTACATACCTCGCTCTGCTAATCCTGTTACCAGTGGCTGCTGCCAGTGGCGAT
AAGTCGTGTCTTACCGGGTTGGACTCAAGACGATAGTTACCGGATAAGGCGCAGCGGTCGGGCTGAACGG
GGGGTTCGTGCACACAGCCCAGCTTGGAGCGAACGACCTACACCGAACTGAGATACCTACAGCGTGAGCT
ATGAGAAAGCGCCACGCTTCCCGAAGGGAGAAAGGCGGACAGGTATCCGGTAAGCGGCAGGGTCGGAACA
GGAGAGCGCACGAGGGAGCTTCCAGGGGGAAACGCCTGGTATCTTTATAGTCCTGTCGGGTTTCGCCACC
TCTGACTTGAGCGTCGATTTTTGTGATGCTCGTCAGGGGGGCGGAGCCTATGGAAAAACGCCAGCAACGC
GGCCTTTTTACGGTTCCTGGCCTTTTGCTGGCCTTTTGCTCACATGTTCTTTCCTGCGTTATCCCCTGAT
TCTGTGGATAACCGTATTACCGCCTTTGAGTGAGCTGATACCGCTCGCCGCAGCCGAACGACCGAGCGCA
GCGAGTCAGTGAGCGAGGAAGCGGAAGAGCGCCCAATACGCAAACCGCCTCTCCCCGCGCGTTGGCCGAT
TCATTAATGCAGCTGGCACGACAGGTTTCCCGACTGGAAAGCGGGCAGTGAGCGCAACGCAATTAATGTG
AGTTAGCTCACTCATTAGGCACCCCAGGCTTTACACTTTATGCTTCCGGCTCGTATGTTGTGTGGAATTG
TGAGCGGATAACAATTTCACACAGGAAACAGCTATGACCATGATTACGCCAAGCGCGCAATTAACCCTCA
CTAAAGGGAACAAAAGCTGGAGCTGCAAGCTTAATGTAGTCTTATGCAATACTCTTGTAGTCTTGCAACA
TGGTAACGATGAGTTAGCAACATGCCTTACAAGGAGAGAAAAAGCACCGTGCATGCCGATTGGTGGAAGT
AAGGTGGTACGATCGTGCCTTATTAGGAAGGCAACAGACGGGTCTGACATGGATTGGACGAACCACTGAA
TTGCCGCATTGCAGAGATATTGTATTTAAGTGCCTAGCTCGATACATAAACGGGTCTCTCTGGTTAGACC
AGATCTGAGCCTGGGAGCTCTCTGGCTAACTAGGGAACCCACTGCTTAAGCCTCAATAAAGCTTGCCTTG
AGTGCTTCAAGTAGTGTGTGCCCGTCTGTTGTGTGACTCTGGTAACTAGAGATCCCTCAGACCCTTTTAG
TCAGTGTGGAAAATCTCTAGCAGTGGCGCCCGAACAGGGACTTGAAAGCGAAAGGGAAACCAGAGGAGCT
CTCTCGACGCAGGACTCGGCTTGCTGAAGCGCGCACGGCAAGAGGCGAGGGGCGGCGACTGGTGAGTACG
CCAAAAATTTTGACTAGCGGAGGCTAGAAGGAGAGAGATGGGTGCGAGAGCGTCAGTATTAAGCGGGGGA
GAATTAGATCGCGATGGGAAAAAATTCGGTTAAGGCCAGGGGGAAAGAAAAAATATAAATTAAAACATAT
AGTATGGGCAAGCAGGGAGCTAGAACGATTCGCAGTTAATCCTGGCCTGTTAGAAACATCAGAAGGCTGT
AGACAAATACTGGGACAGCTACAACCATCCCTTCAGACAGGATCAGAAGAACTTAGATCATTATATAATA
CAGTAGCAACCCTCTATTGTGTGCATCAAAGGATAGAGATAAAAGACACCAAGGAAGCTTTAGACAAGAT
AGAGGAAGAGCAAAACAAAAGTAAGACCACCGCACAGCAAGCGGCCGCTGATCTTCAGACCTGGAGGAGG
AGATATGAGGGACAATTGGAGAAGTGAATTATATAAATATAAAGTAGTAAAAATTGAACCATTAGGAGTA
GCACCCACCAAGGCAAAGAGAAGAGTGGTGCAGAGAGAAAAAAGAGCAGTGGGAATAGGAGCTTTGTTCC
TTGGGTTCTTGGGAGCAGCAGGAAGCACTATGGGCGCAGCGTCAATGACGCTGACGGTACAGGCCAGACA
ATTATTGTCTGGTATAGTGCAGCAGCAGAACAATTTGCTGAGGGCTATTGAGGCGCAACAGCATCTGTTG
CAACTCACAGTCTGGGGCATCAAGCAGCTCCAGGCAAGAATCCTGGCTGTGGAAAGATACCTAAAGGATC
AACAGCTCCTGGGGATTTGGGGTTGCTCTGGAAAACTCATTTGCACCACTGCTGTGCCTTGGAATGCTAG
TTGGAGTAATAAATCTCTGGAACAGATTTGGAATCACACGACCTGGATGGAGTGGGACAGAGAAATTAAC
AATTACACAAGCTTAATACACTCCTTAATTGAAGAATCGCAAAACCAGCAAGAAAAGAATGAACAAGAAT
TATTGGAATTAGATAAATGGGCAAGTTTGTGGAATTGGTTTAACATAACAAATTGGCTGTGGTATATAAA
ATTATTCATAATGATAGTAGGAGGCTTGGTAGGTTTAAGAATAGTTTTTGCTGTACTTTCTATAGTGAAT
AGAGTTAGGCAGGGATATTCACCATTATCGTTTCAGACCCACCTCCCAACCCCGAGGGGACCCAGAGAGG
GCCTATTTCCCATGATTCCTTCATATTTGCATATACGATACAAGGCTGTTAGAGAGATAATTAGAATTAA
TTTGACTGTAAACACAAAGATATTAGTACAAAATACGTGACGTAGAAAGTAATAATTTCTTGGGTAGTTT
GCAGTTTTAAAATTATGTTTTAAAATGGACTATCATATGCTTACCGTAACTTGAAAGTATTTCGATTTCT
TGGCTTTATATATCTTGTGGAAAGGACGAAACACCGAGGAGGAAACGCCCTCGAGTGTTTTAGAGCTAGA
AATAGCAAGTTAAAATAAGGCTAGTCCGTTATCAACTTGAAAAAGTGGCACCGAGTCGGTGCTTTTTTAA
GCTTGGCGTAACTAGATCTTGAGACAAATGGCAGTATTCATCCACAATTTTAAAAGAAAAGGGGGGATTG
GGGGGTACAGTGCAGGGGAAAGAATAGTAGACATAATAGCAACAGACATACAAACTAAAGAATTACAAAA
ACAAATTACAAAAATTCAAAATTTTCGGGTTTATTACAGGGACAGCAGAGATCCACTTTGGCGCCGGCTC
GAGGGGG
Features (pLannotate 1.2.2; 29 found; start..end, strand, type, name):
     14..80      +  CDS            small t antigen (fragment): SV40 (simian virus 40) small t antigen
    106..317     +  promoter       EF-1α core promoter: core promoter for human elongation factor EF-1α
    318..1256    +  intron         EF-1α intron A: intron upstream of the start codon of human EF-1α
   1278..1877    +  CDS            PuroR (fragment): puromycin N-acetyltransferase; pac from Streptomyces; confers resistance to puromycin
   1893..2481    +  misc_feature   WPRE: woodchuck hepatitis virus posttranscriptional regulatory element
   2532..2551    +  misc_feature   cPPT/CTS (fragment): central polypurine tract and central termination sequence of HIV-1
   2553..2786    +  LTR            3' LTR (ΔU3): self-inactivating 3' long terminal repeat (LTR) from HIV-1
   2864..2985    +  polyA_signal   SV40 poly(A) signal: SV40 polyadenylation signal
   3025..3160    +  rep_origin     SV40 ori: SV40 origin of replication
   3181..3199    -  promoter       T7 promoter: promoter for bacteriophage T7 RNA polymerase
   3207..3362    +  CDS            lacZα (fragment): LacZα fragment of β-galactosidase; lacZ fragment
   3367..3795    +  rep_origin     f1 ori (sequence partly withheld): f1 bacteriophage origin of replication; arrow indicates direction of (+) strand synthesis
   3848..3952    +  promoter       AmpR promoter: bla
   3953..4813    +  CDS            AmpR: β-lactamase; bla; confers resistance to ampicillin, carbenicillin, and related antibiotics
   4984..5572    +  rep_origin     ori: high-copy-number ColE1/pMB1/pBR322/pUC origin of replication
   5755..5847    +  CDS            lacI (fragment): lac repressor; lacI; The lac repressor binds to the lac operator to inhibit transcription in E. coli. This inhibition can be relieved by adding lactose or isopropyl-β-D-thiogalactopyranoside (IPTG).
   5860..5881    +  protein_bind   CAP binding site: CAP binding activates transcription in the presence of cAMP. E. coli catabolite activator protein
   5896..5926    +  promoter       lac promoter: promoter for the E. coli lac operon
   5934..5950    +  protein_bind   lac operator: The lac repressor binds to the lac operator to inhibit transcription in E. coli. This inhibition can be relieved by adding lactose or isopropyl-β-D-thiogalactopyranoside (IPTG). lac repressor encoded by lacI
   5995..6013    +  promoter       T3 promoter: promoter for bacteriophage T3 RNA polymerase
   6041..6267    +  promoter       RSV promoter: Rous sarcoma virus enhancer/promoter
   6268..6448    +  LTR            5' LTR (truncated): truncated 5' long terminal repeat (LTR) from HIV-1
   6495..6620    +  misc_feature   HIV-1 Ψ: packaging signal of human immunodeficiency virus type 1
   6604..6967    +  CDS            HIV-1 gag (fragment): gag protein from human immunodeficiency virus 1; gag
   7113..7346    +  misc_feature   RRE: The Rev response element (RRE) of HIV-1 allows for Rev-dependent mRNA export from the nucleus to the cytoplasm.
   7723..7749    +  CDS            Rev (fragment): human immunodeficiency virus 1 (HIV-1) Rev protein; rev; enhances nuclear export of unspliced and incompletely spliced viral mRNAs
   7753..7993    +  promoter       U6 promoter: RNA polymerase III promoter for human U6 snRNA
   8023..8098    +  misc_RNA       gRNA scaffold: guide RNA scaffold for the Streptococcus pyogenes CRISPR/Cas9 system
   8154..8271    +  misc_feature   cPPT/CTS: central polypurine tract and central termination sequence of HIV-1
