[The description below was written by a language model from this plasmid's Addgene catalogue record and pLannotate feature annotations shown in this document.]
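Description:
DGUOK gRNA (BRDN0001147023) is a third-generation lentiviral transfer plasmid built on the lentiGuide-Puro backbone. It delivers a single CRISPR guide RNA directed against human DGUOK (deoxyguanosine kinase). It is propagated in E. coli as a high-copy plasmid through a ColE1/pUC-type origin with ampicillin resistance (β-lactamase). The annotated 8.3 kb sequence also shows an f1 origin, an SV40 origin and remnants of a lac/T7/T3 cloning region carried over from the parental vector.

The viral genome is transcribed from an RSV promoter fused to a truncated HIV-1 5' LTR. This chimeric arrangement makes packaging Tat-independent, which is characteristic of third-generation systems. The genome ends in a ΔU3 self-inactivating 3' LTR followed by an SV40 polyadenylation signal. Between the LTRs lie the Ψ packaging signal with a partial gag sequence, the Rev response element for nuclear export of the full-length RNA, and a cPPT/CTS that aids nuclear import. Two expression units are carried. A human U6 RNA polymerase III promoter drives the DGUOK-specific spacer joined to the Streptococcus pyogenes gRNA scaffold. An EF-1α core promoter with its intron A drives puromycin N-acetyltransferase, followed by a WPRE to enhance expression, so transduced mammalian cells can be selected with puromycin.

The plasmid does not encode Cas9. It is therefore meant to be used with a separate Cas9 lentivirus such as lentiCas9-Blast, or in cells that already express Cas9, to disrupt DGUOK. The guide was designed against two DGUOK reference transcripts and belongs to a human kinome gRNA collection. The record does not state the cloning method.
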