Addgene plasmid #76602: DGUOK gRNA (BRDN0001147023)
Purpose: 3rd generation lentiviral gRNA plasmid targeting human DGUOK
Depositing lab: John Doench & David Root. Depositing organization: Broad Institute. Publication: Optimized sgRNA design to maximize activity and minimize off-target effects of CRISPR-Cas9. Doench JG, Fusi N, Sullender M, Hegde M, Vaimberg EW, Donovan KF, Smith I, Tothova Z, Wilen C, Orchard R, Virgin HW, Listgarten J, Root DE. Nat Biotechnol. 2016 Jan 18. doi: 10.1038/nbt.3437. PubMed 26780180.
Backbone
  Vector backbone: lentiGuide-Puro
  Backbone manufacturer: Zhang Lab (Addgene plasmid # 52963)
  Vector type: Mammalian Expression, Lentiviral, CRISPR
  Selectable markers: Puromycin
Growth in bacteria
  Bacterial resistance: Ampicillin, 100 μg/mL
  Growth temperature: 37°C
  Growth strain: DH5alpha
  Copy number: High Copy
Gene/Insert
  Gene/Insert name: DGUOK (alt names: DGUOK; NM_080916.2)
  gRNA/shRNA sequence: AGGAGGAAACGCCCTCGAGT
  Species: H. sapiens (human)
  Entrez Gene: DGUOK (a.k.a. MTDPS3, NCPH, NCPH1, PEOB4, dGK)
  Promoter: hU6
  Cloning method: Unknown
  Sequencing primers: 5′ U6-F; 3′ pS2-R
Terms and licenses: Academic/Nonprofit Terms; Industry Terms: Not Available to Industry
Depositor comments: The gRNA was designed to target the following Genbank reference sequence(s): NM_080916.2,NM_080918.2. Note that this plasmid does NOT contain Cas9. It should be used in conjunction with lentiCas9-Blast (Addgene #52962) or otherwise with cell lines already expressing Cas9. Browse the full kinome gRNA library at http://www.addgene.org/pooled-library/broadgpp-human-kinome/ or visit http://www.broadinstitute.org/rnai/public/ for detailed protocols and information.
How to cite: DGUOK gRNA (BRDN0001147023) was a gift from John Doench & David Root (Addgene plasmid # 76602 ; http://n2t.net/addgene:76602 ; RRID:Addgene_76602)
