>Addgene plasmid #76602 | DGUOK gRNA (BRDN0001147023) | depositor partial sequence | sequence record 144062 | Target Sequence
AGGAGGAAACGCCCTCGAGT
