>Addgene plasmid #76602 | DGUOK gRNA (BRDN0001147023) | addgene partial sequence | sequence record 186149 | hU6-F
TAGAAAGTAATAATTTCTTGGGTAGTTTGCAGTTTTAAAATTATGTTTTAAAATGGACTATCATATGCTT
ACCGTAACTTGAAAGTATTTCGATTTCTTGGCTTTATATATCTTGTGGAAAGGACGAAACACCGAGGAGG
AAACGCCCTCGAGTGTTTTAGAGCTAGAAATAGCAAGTTAAAATAAGGCTAGTCCGTTATCAACTTGAAA
AAGTGGCACCGAGTCGGTGCTTTTTTAAGCTTGGCGTAACTAGATCTTGAGACAAATGGCAGTATTCATC
CACAATTTTAAAAGAAAAGGGGGGATTGGGGGGTACAGTGCAGGGGAAAGAATAGTAGACATAATAGCAA
CAGACATACAAACTAAAGAATTACAAAAACAAATTACAAAAATTCAAAATTTTCGGGTTTATTACAGGGA
CAGCAGAGATCCACTTTGGCGCCGGCTCGAGGGGGCCCGGGTGCAAAGATGGATAAAGTTTTAAACAGAG
AGGAATCTTTGCAGCTAATGGACCTTCTAGGTCTTGAAAGGAGTGGGAATTGGCTCCGGTGCCCGTCAGT
GGGCAGAGCG
